>Addgene plasmid #101362 | pIVTRup | addgene full sequence | sequence record 352564 | Addgene NGS Result
ATCGCTGCCTTCTGCGGGGCTTGCCTTCTGGCCATGCCCTTCTTCTCTCCCTTGCACCTGTACCTCTTGG
TCTTTGAATAAAGCCTGAGTAGGAAGTGAGGGTCTAGAAAAAAAAAAAAAAAAAAAAAAAAAAAAAAAAA
AAAAAAAAAAAAAAAAAAAAAACGATCAATAACCGACACTCCTGCGTCGCCTACGCGCTACGATCTGCAG
AATTCCAGCACACTGGCGGCCGTTACTAGTGGATCCGAGCTCGGTACCAAGCTTGGCGTAATCATGGTCA
TAGCTGTTTCCTGTGTGAAATTGTTATCCGCTCACAATTCCACACAACATACGAGCCGGAAGCATAAAGT
GTAAAGCCTGGGGTGCCTAATGAGTGAGCTAACTCACATTAATTGCGTTGCGCTCACTGCCCGCTTTCCA
GTCGGGAAACCTGTCGTGCCAGCTGCATTAATGAATCGGCCAACGCGCGGGGAGAGGCGGTTTGCGTATT
GGGCGCTCTTCCGCTTCCTCGCTCACTGACTCGCTGCGCTCGGTCGTTCGGCTGCGGCGAGCGGTATCAG
CTCACTCAAAGGCGGTAATACGGTTATCCACAGAATCAGGGGATAACGCAGGAAAGAACATGTGAGCAAA
AGGCCAGCAAAAGGCCAGGAACCGTAAAAAGGCCGCGTTGCTGGCGTTTTTCCATAGGCTCCGCCCCCCT
GACGAGCATCACAAAAATCGACGCTCAAGTCAGAGGTGGCGAAACCCGACAGGACTATAAAGATACCAGG
CGTTTCCCCCTGGAAGCTCCCTCGTGCGCTCTCCTGTTCCGACCCTGCCGCTTACCGGATACCTGTCCGC
CTTTCTCCCTTCGGGAAGCGTGGCGCTTTCTCATAGCTCACGCTGTAGGTATCTCAGTTCGGTGTAGGTC
GTTCGCTCCAAGCTGGGCTGTGTGCACGAACCCCCCGTTCAGCCCGACCGCTGCGCCTTATCCGGTAACT
ATCGTCTTGAGTCCAACCCGGTAAGACACGACTTATCGCCACTGGCAGCAGCCACTGGTAACAGGATTAG
CAGAGCGAGGTATGTAGGCGGTGCTACAGAGTTCTTGAAGTGGTGGCCTAACTACGGCTACACTAGAAGA
ACAGTATTTGGTATCTGCGCTCTGCTGAAGCCAGTTACCTTCGGAAAAAGAGTTGGTAGCTCTTGATCCG
GCAAACAAACCACCGCTGGTAGCGGTGGTTTTTTTGTTTGCAAGCAGCAGATTACGCGCAGAAAAAAAGG
ATCTCAAGAAGATCCTTTGATCTTTTCTACGGGGTCTGACGCTCAGTGGAACGAAAACTCACGTTAAGGG
ATTTTGGTCATGAGATTATCAAAAAGGATCTTCACCTAGATCCTTTTAAATTAAAAATGAAGTTTTAAAT
CAATCTAAAGTATATATGAGTAAACTTGGTCTGACAGTTACCAATGCTTAATCAGTGAGGCACCTATCTC
AGCGATCTGTCTATTTCGTTCATCCATAGTTGCCTGACTCCCCGTCGTGTAGATAACTACGATACGGGAG
GGCTTACCATCTGGCCCCAGTGCTGCAATGATACCGCGAGACCCACGCTCACCGGCTCCAGATTTATCAG
CAATAAACCAGCCAGCCGGAAGGGCCGAGCGCAGAAGTGGTCCTGCAACTTTATCCGCCTCCATCCAGTC
TATTAATTGTTGCCGGGAAGCTAGAGTAAGTAGTTCGCCAGTTAATAGTTTGCGCAACGTTGTTGCCATT
GCTACAGGCATCGTGGTGTCACGCTCGTCGTTTGGTATGGCTTCATTCAGCTCCGGTTCCCAACGATCAA
GGCGAGTTACATGATCCCCCATGTTGTGCAAAAAAGCGGTTAGCTCCTTCGGTCCTCCGATCGTTGTCAG
AAGTAAGTTGGCCGCAGTGTTATCACTCATGGTTATGGCAGCACTGCATAATTCTCTTACTGTCATGCCA
TCCGTAAGATGCTTTTCTGTGACTGGTGAGTACTCAACCAAGTCATTCTGAGAATAGTGTATGCGGCGAC
CGAGTTGCTCTTGCCCGGCGTCAATACGGGATAATACCGCGCCACATAGCAGAACTTTAAAAGTGCTCAT
CATTGGAAAACGTTCTTCGGGGCGAAAACTCTCAAGGATCTTACCGCTGTTGAGATCCAGTTCGATGTAA
CCCACTCGTGCACCCAACTGATCTTCAGCATCTTTTACTTTCACCAGCGTTTCTGGGTGAGCAAAAACAG
GAAGGCAAAATGCCGCAAAAAAGGGAATAAGGGCGACACGGAAATGTTGAATACTCATACTCTTCCTTTT
TCAATTCAGAAGAACTCGTCAAGAAGGCGATAGAAGGCGATGCGCTGCGAATCGGGAGCGGCGATACCGT
AAAGCACGAGGAAGCGGTCAGCCCATTCGCCGCCAAGCTCTTCAGCAATATCACGGGTAGCCAACGCTAT
GTCCTGATAGCGGTCCGCCACACCCAGCCGGCCACAGTCGATGAATCCAGAAAAGCGGCCATTTTCCACC
ATGATATTCGGCAAGCAGGCATCGCCATGGGTCACGACGAGATCCTCGCCGTCGGGCATGCGCGCCTTGA
GCCTGGCGAACAGTTCGGCTGGCGCGAGCCCCTGATGCTCTTCGTCCAGATCATCCTGATCGACAAGACC
GGCTTCCATCCGAGTACGTGCTCGCTCGATGCGATGTTTCGCTTGGTGGTCGAATGGGCAGGTAGCCGGA
TCAAGCGTATGCAGCCGCCGCATTGCATCAGCCATGATGGATACTTTCTCGGCAGGAGCAAGGTGGGATG
ACAGGAGATCCTGCCCCGGCACTTCGCCCAATAGCAGCCAGTCCCTTCCCGCTTCAGTGACAACGTCGAG
CACAGCTGCGCAAGGAACGCCCGTCGTGGCCAGCCACGATAGCCGCGCTGCCTCGTCCTGCAGTTCATTC
AGGGCACCGGACAGGTCGGTCTTGACAAAAAGAACCGGGCGCCCCTGCGCTGACAGCCGGAACACGGCGG
CATCAGAGCAGCCGATTGTCTGTTGTGCCCAGTCATAGCCGAATAGCCTCTCCACCCAAGCGGCCGGAGA
ACCTGCGTGCAATCCATCTTGTTCAATCATGCGAAACGATCCTCATCCTGTCTCTTGATCAGATCTTGAT
CCCCTGCGCCATCAGATCCTTGGCGGCAAGAAAGCCATCCAGTTTACTTTGCAGGGCTTCCCAACCTTAC
CAGAGGGCGCCCCAGCTGGCAATTCCGGTTCGCTTGCTGTCCATAAAACCGCCCAGTCTAGCTATCGCCA
TGTAAGCCCACTGCAAGCTACCTGCTTTCTCTTTGCGCTTGCGTTTTCCCTTGTCCAGATAGCCCAGTAG
CTGACATTCATCCGGGGTCAGCACCGTTTCTGCGGACTGGCTTTCTACGTGTTCCGCTTCCTTTAGCAGC
CCTTGCGCCCTGAATTTTGTTAAAATTCGCGTTAAATTTTTGTTAAATCAGCTCATTTTTTAACCAATAG
GCCGAAATCGGCAAAATCCCTTATAAATCAAAAGAATAGACCGAGATAGGGT
[37 nt withheld, positions 3553-3589]
AAAGAACGTGGACTCCAACGTCAAAGG
[49 nt withheld, positions 3617-3665]
T
[91 nt withheld, positions 3667-3757]
G
[124 nt withheld, positions 3759-3882]
CCATTCGCCATTCAGGCTGCGCAACTGTTGGGAAGGGCGATCGGTGCGGGCCTCTTCGCTATTACGCCAG
CTGGCGAAAGGGGGATGTGCTGCAAGGCGATTAAGTTGGGTAACGCCAGGGTTTTCCCAGTCACGACGTT
GTAAAACGACGGCCAGTGAATTGTAATACGACTCACTATAGGGCGAATTGGGCCCTCTAGATGCATGCTC
GAGCGGCCGCCAGTGTGATGGATTTGGACCCTCGTACAGAAGCTAATACGACTCACTATAGGGAAATAAG
AGAGAAAAGAAGAGTAAGAAGAAATATAAGAGCCACCGAT
Features (pLannotate 1.2.2; 13 found; start..end, strand, type, name):
    301..317     -  protein_bind   lac operator: The lac repressor binds to the lac operator to inhibit transcription in E. coli. This inhibition can be relieved by adding lactose or isopropyl-β-D-thiogalactopyranoside (IPTG). lac repressor encoded by lacI
    325..355     -  promoter       lac promoter: promoter for the E. coli lac operon
    370..391     -  protein_bind   CAP binding site: CAP binding activates transcription in the presence of cAMP. E. coli catabolite activator protein
    404..496     -  CDS            lacI (fragment): lac repressor; lacI; The lac repressor binds to the lac operator to inhibit transcription in E. coli. This inhibition can be relieved by adding lactose or isopropyl-β-D-thiogalactopyranoside (IPTG).
    679..1267    -  rep_origin     ori: high-copy-number ColE1/pMB1/pBR322/pUC origin of replication
   1438..2298    -  CDS            AmpR: β-lactamase; bla; confers resistance to ampicillin, carbenicillin, and related antibiotics
   2299..2315    -  promoter       AmpR promoter (fragment): bla
   2319..3110    -  CDS            neo: KKA2_KLEPN - Also known as kan, nptII. Experimental evidence at protein level: Swiss-Prot protein existence level 1. Resistance to kanamycin, neomycin, paromomycin, ribostamycin, butirosin and gentamicin B. From Klebsiella pneumoniae.
   3142..3441    -  CDS            tnpA (fragment): TN5P_ECOLX - Also known as tnp. Experimental evidence at protein level: Swiss-Prot protein existence level 1. Mediates transposition of transposon Tn5 by a 'cut and paste' mechanism. First, the monomeric transposase binds the 19 bp inverted DNA repeats flanking the transposon. Then, dimerization of the DNA- bound transposase creates a synaptic DNA complex. After nicking of the first DNA strand, excision of the transposon proceeds through a series of intermediates. The transposase then mediates the insertion of the transposon at a new site by strand transfer. The activity of the wild- type tran
   3454..3882    -  rep_origin     f1 ori (sequence partly withheld): f1 bacteriophage origin of replication; arrow indicates direction of (+) strand synthesis
   3886..4043    -  CDS            lacZα (fragment): LacZα fragment of β-galactosidase; lacZ fragment
   4046..4064    +  promoter       T7 promoter: promoter for bacteriophage T7 RNA polymerase
   4136..4154    +  promoter       T7 promoter: promoter for bacteriophage T7 RNA polymerase
