[The description below was written by a language model from this plasmid's Addgene catalogue record and pLannotate feature annotations shown in this document.]
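Description:
pIVTRup is an empty cloning backbone built on the pCRII TOPO-TA vector and designed as a platform for producing transfection-ready mRNA by in vitro transcription. It is maintained in E. coli as a high-copy plasmid through a ColE1/pUC-type origin and is selected with ampicillin via the β-lactamase gene. The feature table also shows a neo/kanamycin resistance gene with an adjacent Tn5 transposase fragment, an f1 origin, and lac promoter/operator, lacI and lacZα fragments, all inherited from the parental backbone. The catalogue lists a total size of 4244 bp, whereas the sequenced record is 4202 nt. The record does not explain this small discrepancy.

The payload is a cassette consisting of a 5'UTR, a unique EcoRV site, a 3'UTR and a 55-residue poly(A) tract, placed under T7 promoter control. The annotation detects two T7 promoters in the same orientation near the end of the sequence record, but the UTRs and poly(A) tract themselves were not annotated. The depositor describes the UTRs as deriving from the X. laevis β-globin gene and as suitable for use in human and mouse cells. A gene of interest is inserted blunt-ended at the EcoRV site. The transcription template is then generated by PCR, using a forward primer that carries the T7 promoter plus part of the 5'UTR and a reverse poly(T) primer of 55 or more residues. Because the tail is encoded in the template, the resulting transcript (5'UTR, gene, 3'UTR, poly(A)) needs no separate poly(A) polymerase treatment before transfection. M13 forward and reverse sites flank the cassette for sequencing.
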