Addgene plasmid #101362: pIVTRup
Purpose: Highly efficient in vitro transcription. Empty backbone.
Depositing lab: Ángel Raya. Depositing organization: Centre de Medicina Regenerativa de Barcelona (CMRB).
Backbone
  Vector backbone: pCRII topo-TA
  Backbone manufacturer: Invitrogene
  Backbone size w/o insert (bp): 3900
  Total vector size (bp): 4244
  Vector type: For cloning a gene for in vitro transcription purposes
Growth in bacteria
  Bacterial resistance: Ampicillin, 100 μg/mL
  Growth temperature: 37°C
  Growth strain: NEB Stable
  Copy number: High Copy
Gene/Insert
  Gene/Insert name: 5'UTR-EcoRV site-3'UTR-pAtrack(55 pA)
  Species: X. laevis (frog)
  Promoter: T7
  Cloning method: Ligation Independent Cloning
  Sequencing primers: 5′ M13F; 3′ M13R
Terms and licenses: Academic/Nonprofit Terms; Industry Terms: Not Available to Industry
Depositor comments: This plasmid is intended to be used as a platform for in vitro transcription. GOI can be cloned at EcoRV site in blunt. Template for IVT is obtained by PCR with forward primer consisting on a primer that contains the T7 promoter sequence and part of the 5’UTR (5’ TTGGACCCTCGTACAGAAGCTAATACGACTCACTATAGGGAAATAAGAGAGAAAAGAAGAG 3’) and a 55 polyT (or longer) as reverse primer. No need for polyA polimerase treatment after IVT. Resulting mRNA will contain 5’UTR-GOI-3’UTR-pA (55bp or longer) and it is ready to be transfected. UTRs are from X. laevis and β-globin gene and can be used for H. sapiens and M. musculus.
How to cite: pIVTRup was a gift from Ángel Raya (Addgene plasmid # 101362 ; http://n2t.net/addgene:101362 ; RRID:Addgene_101362)
